Addgene plasmid #229694: pcDNA3.1(-)-EGFP-AP4-cyto
Purpose: Transient expression of EGFP AP4-cyto in mammalian cells
Depositing lab: Alpha Yap. Depositing organization: University of Queensland. Publication: Ena/VASP proteins can regulate distinct modes of actin organization at cadherin-adhesive contacts. Scott JA, Shewan AM, den Elzen NR, Loureiro JJ, Gertler FB, Yap AS. Mol Biol Cell. 2006 Mar;17(3):1085-95. doi: 10.1091/mbc.e05-07-0644. Epub 2005 Dec 21. PubMed 16371509.
Backbone
  Vector backbone: pcDNA 3.1(-)
  Backbone size w/o insert (bp): 5401
  Vector type: Mammalian Expression
Growth in bacteria
  Bacterial resistance: Ampicillin, 100 μg/mL
  Growth temperature: 37°C
  Growth strain: NEB Stable
  Copy number: High Copy
Gene/Insert
  Gene/Insert name: EGFP; Control construct with tandem AP4 motifs (cytoplasm)
  Species: Listeria monocytogenes
  Insert size (bp): 1125
  Promoter: CMV promoter
  Tag / fusion protein: EGFP (N terminal on insert)
  Cloning method: Restriction Enzyme; 5′ cloning site EcoRI (not destroyed); 3′ cloning site HindIII (not destroyed)
  Sequencing primers: 5′ T7 Forward; TAATACGACTCACTATAGGG
Terms and licenses: Academic/Nonprofit Terms; Industry Terms: Not Available to Industry
How to cite: pcDNA3.1(-)-EGFP-AP4-cyto was a gift from Alpha Yap (Addgene plasmid # 229694 ; http://n2t.net/addgene:229694 ; RRID:Addgene_229694)
