[The description below was written by a language model from this plasmid's Addgene catalogue record and pLannotate feature annotations shown in this document.]
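Description:
pcDNA3.1(-)-EGFP-AP4-cyto is a mammalian expression plasmid built on the pcDNA3.1(-) backbone and intended for transient expression in cultured mammalian cells. It is propagated in E. coli as a high-copy plasmid through a ColE1/pUC-type origin and selected with ampicillin via the β-lactamase gene and its native promoter. The backbone also carries an f1 phage origin for single-stranded DNA production. A neomycin phosphotransferase cassette, driven by the SV40 early promoter and terminated by an SV40 polyadenylation signal, would permit G418 selection of stable lines, although the stated use is transient. Several short annotations, such as the truncated HIV-1 LTR, ble, lacI and bom fragments, appear to be small backbone remnants or partial matches rather than functional elements.

The payload, cloned between EcoRI and HindIII sites, is a fusion of about 1.1 kb. It places EGFP at the N-terminus of a fragment derived from the Listeria monocytogenes actin-assembly protein ActA. Expression is driven by the human CMV immediate-early enhancer and promoter and terminated by the bovine growth hormone polyadenylation signal. A T7 promoter upstream of the coding region serves as a sequencing primer site and could support in vitro transcription.

The record describes the insert as a control construct containing tandem "AP4" motifs that remains in the cytoplasm. It does not spell out the sequence changes involved or which experimental construct it is paired with. The associated publication concerns Ena/VASP proteins and actin organisation at cadherin-based cell contacts, so the plasmid presumably serves as a fluorescently trackable negative control in experiments that manipulate Ena/VASP function.
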