Features (pLannotate 1.2.2; 21 found; start..end, strand, type, name):
     28..80      -  misc_feature   bom (fragment): basis of mobility region from pBR322
    235..614     +  enhancer       CMV enhancer: human cytomegalovirus immediate early enhancer
    615..818     +  promoter       CMV promoter: human cytomegalovirus (CMV) immediate early promoter
    814..847     +  LTR            5' LTR (truncated) (fragment): truncated 5' long terminal repeat (LTR) from HIV-1
    863..881     +  promoter       T7 promoter: promoter for bacteriophage T7 RNA polymerase
    966..1682    +  CDS            EGFP: EGFP is a basic (constitutively fluorescent) green fluorescent protein published in 1996, derived from Aequorea victoria. It is reported to be a rapidly-maturing weak dimer with moderate acid sensitivity.
   1674..2057    +  CDS            actA (fragment): ACTA_LISMO - Also known as prtB. Experimental evidence at protein level: Swiss-Prot protein existence level 1. Virulence factor required for host cell microfilament interaction. It induces actin assembly around the bacteria to allow it to move within the cytoplasm. It is involved in the actin polymerization process. It seems to act as a nucleator that induces the reorganization of the actin cytoskeleton. From Listeria monocytogenes serovar 1/2a (strain ATCC BAA-679 / EGD-e).
   2123..2347    +  polyA_signal   bGH poly(A) signal: bovine growth hormone polyadenylation signal
   2351..2372    +  promoter       SV40 promoter (fragment): SV40 enhancer and early promoter
   2393..2821    +  rep_origin     f1 ori (sequence partly withheld): f1 bacteriophage origin of replication; arrow indicates direction of (+) strand synthesis
   2835..3164    +  promoter       SV40 promoter: SV40 enhancer and early promoter
   3231..4022    +  CDS            neo: KKA2_KLEPN - Also known as kan, nptII. Experimental evidence at protein level: Swiss-Prot protein existence level 1. Resistance to kanamycin, neomycin, paromomycin, ribostamycin, butirosin and gentamicin B. From Klebsiella pneumoniae.
   4046..4204    +  CDS            ble (fragment): BLE_KLEPN - Experimental evidence at protein level: Swiss-Prot protein existence level 1. Binding protein with a strong affinity to the bleomycin family of antibiotics. Binds to CL990; an antimitotic-antibiotic compound. From Klebsiella pneumoniae.
   4199..4320    +  polyA_signal   SV40 poly(A) signal: SV40 polyadenylation signal
   4393..4409    -  protein_bind   lac operator: The lac repressor binds to the lac operator to inhibit transcription in E. coli. This inhibition can be relieved by adding lactose or isopropyl-β-D-thiogalactopyranoside (IPTG). lac repressor encoded by lacI
   4417..4447    -  promoter       lac promoter: promoter for the E. coli lac operon
   4462..4483    -  protein_bind   CAP binding site: CAP binding activates transcription in the presence of cAMP. E. coli catabolite activator protein
   4496..4588    -  CDS            lacI (fragment): lac repressor; lacI; The lac repressor binds to the lac operator to inhibit transcription in E. coli. This inhibition can be relieved by adding lactose or isopropyl-β-D-thiogalactopyranoside (IPTG).
   4771..5359    -  rep_origin     ori: high-copy-number ColE1/pMB1/pBR322/pUC origin of replication
   5530..6390    -  CDS            AmpR: β-lactamase; bla; confers resistance to ampicillin, carbenicillin, and related antibiotics
   6391..6495    -  promoter       AmpR promoter: bla
>Addgene plasmid #229694 | pcDNA3.1(-)-EGFP-AP4-cyto | addgene full sequence | sequence record 458292 | Addgene NGS Result
GACGGATCGGGAGATCTCCCGATCCCCTATGGTGCACTCTCAGTACAATCTGCTCTGATGCCGCATAGTT
AAGCCAGTATCTGCTCCCTGCTTGTGTGTTGGAGGTCGCTGAGTAGTGCGCGAGCAAAATTTAAGCTACA
ACAAGGCAAGGCTTGACCGACAATTGCATGAAGAATCTGCTTAGGGTTAGGCGTTTTGCGCTGCTTCGCG
ATGTACGGGCCAGATATACGCGTTGACATTGATTATTGACTAGTTATTAATAGTAATCAATTACGGGGTC
ATTAGTTCATAGCCCATATATGGAGTTCCGCGTTACATAACTTACGGTAAATGGCCCGCCTGGCTGACCG
CCCAACGACCCCCGCCCATTGACGTCAATAATGACGTATGTTCCCATAGTAACGCCAATAGGGACTTTCC
ATTGACGTCAATGGGTGGAGTATTTACGGTAAACTGCCCACTTGGCAGTACATCAAGTGTATCATATGCC
AAGTACGCCCCCTATTGACGTCAATGACGGTAAATGGCCCGCCTGGCATTATGCCCAGTACATGACCTTA
TGGGACTTTCCTACTTGGCAGTACATCTACGTATTAGTCATCGCTATTACCATGGTGATGCGGTTTTGGC
AGTACATCAATGGGCGTGGATAGCGGTTTGACTCACGGGGATTTCCAAGTCTCCACCCCATTGACGTCAA
TGGGAGTTTGTTTTGGCACCAAAATCAACGGGACTTTCCAAAATGTCGTAACAACTCCGCCCCATTGACG
CAAATGGGCGGTAGGCGTGTACGGTGGGAGGTCTATATAAGCAGAGCTCTCTGGCTAACTAGAGAACCCA
CTGCTTACTGGCTTATCGAAATTAATACGACTCACTATAGGGAGACCCAAGCTGGCTAGCGTTTAAACGG
GCCCTCTAGACTCGAGCGGCCGCCACTGTGCTGGATATCTGCAGAATTCGCCACCATGGTGAGCAAGGGC
GAGGAGCTGTTCACCGGGGTGGTGCCCATCCTGGTCGAGCTGGACGGCGACGTAAACGGCCACAAGTTCA
GCGTGTCCGGCGAGGGCGAGGGCGATGCCACCTACGGCAAGCTGACCCTGAAGTTCATCTGCACCACCGG
CAAGCTGCCCGTGCCCTGGCCCACCCTCGTGACCACCCTGACCTACGGCGTGCAGTGCTTCAGCCGCTAC
CCCGACCACATGAAGCAGCACGACTTCTTCAAGTCCGCCATGCCCGAAGGCTACGTCCAGGAGCGCACCA
TCTTCTTCAAGGACGACGGCAACTACAAGACCCGCGCCGAGGTGAAGTTCGAGGGCGACACCCTGGTGAA
CCGCATCGAGCTGAAGGGCATCGACTTCAAGGAGGACGGCAACATCCTGGGGCACAAGCTGGAGTACAAC
TACAACAGCCACAACGTCTATATCATGGCCGACAAGCAGAAGAACGGCATCAAGGTGAACTTCAAGATCC
GCCACAACATCGAGGACGGCAGCGTGCAGCTCGCCGACCACTACCAGCAGAACACCCCCATCGGCGACGG
CCCCGTGCTGCTGCCCGACAACCACTACCTGAGCACCCAGTCCGCCCTGAGCAAAGACCCCAACGAGAAG
CGCGATCACATGGTCCTGCTGGAGTTCGTGACCGCCGCCGGGATCACTCTCGGCATGGACGAGCTGTACA
AGTCCGGACTCAGATCTGTAAATGCTTCGGACGCCCCGCCACCACCTACGGATGAAGAGTTAGGACTTGC
TTTGCCAGAGACACCAATGCTTCTTGGTTTTAATGCTCCTGCTACATCAGAACCGAGCTCATTCGAAGCT
CCACCACCACCTACGGATGAAGAGTTAAGACTTGCTTTGCCAGAGACGCCAATGCTTCTTGGTTTTAATG
CTCCTGCTACATCGGAACCGAGCTCGTTCGAAGCTCCACCGCCTCCAACAGAAGATGAACTAGAAATCAT
CCGGGAAACAGCATCCTCGCTAGATTCTAGTTTTACAAGAGGGGATTTAGCTAGTTTGAGAAATGCTATT
AATCGCCATAGTCAAAATTTCTCTGATGCCCCACCAATCCCAACAGAAGAAGAGTTGTAAAAGCTTAAGT
TTAAACCGCTGATCAGCCTCGACTGTGCCTTCTAGTTGCCAGCCATCTGTTGTTTGCCCCTCCCCCGTGC
CTTCCTTGACCCTGGAAGGTGCCACTCCCACTGTCCTTTCCTAATAAAATGAGGAAATTGCATCGCATTG
TCTGAGTAGGTGTCATTCTATTCTGGGGGGTGGGGTGGGGCAGGACAGCAAGGGGGAGGATTGGGAAGAC
AATAGCAGGCATGCTGGGGATGCGGTGGGCTCTATGGCTTCTGAGGCGGAAAGAACCAGCTGGGGCTCTA
GGGGGTATCCCC
[124 nt withheld, positions 2393-2516]
C
[91 nt withheld, positions 2518-2608]
A
[49 nt withheld, positions 2610-2658]
CCTTTGACGTTGGAGTCCACGTTCTTT
[37 nt withheld, positions 2686-2722]
ACCCTATCTCGGTCTATTCTTTTGATTTATAAGGGATTTTGCCGATTTCGGCCTATTGGTTAAAAAATGA
GCTGATTTAACAAAAATTTAACGCGAATTAATTCTGTGGAATGTGTGTCAGTTAGGGTGTGGAAAGTCCC
CAGGCTCCCCAGCAGGCAGAAGTATGCAAAGCATGCATCTCAATTAGTCAGCAACCAGGTGTGGAAAGTC
CCCAGGCTCCCCAGCAGGCAGAAGTATGCAAAGCATGCATCTCAATTAGTCAGCAACCATAGTCCCGCCC
CTAACTCCGCCCATCCCGCCCCTAACTCCGCCCAGTTCCGCCCATTCTCCGCCCCATGGCTGACTAATTT
TTTTTATTTATGCAGAGGCCGAGGCCGCCTCTGCCTCTGAGCTATTCCAGAAGTAGTGAGGAGGCTTTTT
TGGAGGCCTAGGCTTTTGCAAAAAGCTCCCGGGAGCTTGTATATCCATTTTCGGATCTGATCAAGAGACA
GGATGAGGATCGTTTCGCATGATTGAACAAGATGGATTGCACGCAGGTTCTCCGGCCGCTTGGGTGGAGA
GGCTATTCGGCTATGACTGGGCACAACAGACAATCGGCTGCTCTGATGCCGCCGTGTTCCGGCTGTCAGC
GCAGGGGCGCCCGGTTCTTTTTGTCAAGACCGACCTGTCCGGTGCCCTGAATGAACTGCAGGACGAGGCA
GCGCGGCTATCGTGGCTGGCCACGACGGGCGTTCCTTGCGCAGCTGTGCTCGACGTTGTCACTGAAGCGG
GAAGGGACTGGCTGCTATTGGGCGAAGTGCCGGGGCAGGATCTCCTGTCATCTCACCTTGCTCCTGCCGA
GAAAGTATCCATCATGGCTGATGCAATGCGGCGGCTGCATACGCTTGATCCGGCTACCTGCCCATTCGAC
CACCAAGCGAAACATCGCATCGAGCGAGCACGTACTCGGATGGAAGCCGGTCTTGTCGATCAGGATGATC
TGGACGAAGAGCATCAGGGGCTCGCGCCAGCCGAACTGTTCGCCAGGCTCAAGGCGCGCATGCCCGACGG
CGAGGATCTCGTCGTGACCCATGGCGATGCCTGCTTGCCGAATATCATGGTGGAAAATGGCCGCTTTTCT
GGATTCATCGACTGTGGCCGGCTGGGTGTGGCGGACCGCTATCAGGACATAGCGTTGGCTACCCGTGATA
TTGCTGAAGAGCTTGGCGGCGAATGGGCTGACCGCTTCCTCGTGCTTTACGGTATCGCCGCTCCCGATTC
GCAGCGCATCGCCTTCTATCGCCTTCTTGACGAGTTCTTCTGAGCGGGACTCTGGGGTTCGAAATGACCG
ACCAAGCGACGCCCAACCTGCCATCACGAGATTTCGATTCCACCGCCGCCTTCTATGAAAGGTTGGGCTT
CGGAATCGTTTTCCGGGACGCCGGCTGGATGATCCTCCAGCGCGGGGATCTCATGCTGGAGTTCTTCGCC
CACCCCAACTTGTTTATTGCAGCTTATAATGGTTACAAATAAAGCAATAGCATCACAAATTTCACAAATA
AAGCATTTTTTTCACTGCATTCTAGTTGTGGTTTGTCCAAACTCATCAATGTATCTTATCATGTCTGTAT
ACCGTCGACCTCTAGCTAGAGCTTGGCGTAATCATGGTCATAGCTGTTTCCTGTGTGAAATTGTTATCCG
CTCACAATTCCACACAACATACGAGCCGGAAGCATAAAGTGTAAAGCCTGGGGTGCCTAATGAGTGAGCT
AACTCACATTAATTGCGTTGCGCTCACTGCCCGCTTTCCAGTCGGGAAACCTGTCGTGCCAGCTGCATTA
ATGAATCGGCCAACGCGCGGGGAGAGGCGGTTTGCGTATTGGGCGCTCTTCCGCTTCCTCGCTCACTGAC
TCGCTGCGCTCGGTCGTTCGGCTGCGGCGAGCGGTATCAGCTCACTCAAAGGCGGTAATACGGTTATCCA
CAGAATCAGGGGATAACGCAGGAAAGAACATGTGAGCAAAAGGCCAGCAAAAGGCCAGGAACCGTAAAAA
GGCCGCGTTGCTGGCGTTTTTCCATAGGCTCCGCCCCCCTGACGAGCATCACAAAAATCGACGCTCAAGT
CAGAGGTGGCGAAACCCGACAGGACTATAAAGATACCAGGCGTTTCCCCCTGGAAGCTCCCTCGTGCGCT
CTCCTGTTCCGACCCTGCCGCTTACCGGATACCTGTCCGCCTTTCTCCCTTCGGGAAGCGTGGCGCTTTC
TCATAGCTCACGCTGTAGGTATCTCAGTTCGGTGTAGGTCGTTCGCTCCAAGCTGGGCTGTGTGCACGAA
CCCCCCGTTCAGCCCGACCGCTGCGCCTTATCCGGTAACTATCGTCTTGAGTCCAACCCGGTAAGACACG
ACTTATCGCCACTGGCAGCAGCCACTGGTAACAGGATTAGCAGAGCGAGGTATGTAGGCGGTGCTACAGA
GTTCTTGAAGTGGTGGCCTAACTACGGCTACACTAGAAGAACAGTATTTGGTATCTGCGCTCTGCTGAAG
CCAGTTACCTTCGGAAAAAGAGTTGGTAGCTCTTGATCCGGCAAACAAACCACCGCTGGTAGCGGTGGTT
TTTTTGTTTGCAAGCAGCAGATTACGCGCAGAAAAAAAGGATCTCAAGAAGATCCTTTGATCTTTTCTAC
GGGGTCTGACGCTCAGTGGAACGAAAACTCACGTTAAGGGATTTTGGTCATGAGATTATCAAAAAGGATC
TTCACCTAGATCCTTTTAAATTAAAAATGAAGTTTTAAATCAATCTAAAGTATATATGAGTAAACTTGGT
CTGACAGTTACCAATGCTTAATCAGTGAGGCACCTATCTCAGCGATCTGTCTATTTCGTTCATCCATAGT
TGCCTGACTCCCCGTCGTGTAGATAACTACGATACGGGAGGGCTTACCATCTGGCCCCAGTGCTGCAATG
ATACCGCGAGACCCACGCTCACCGGCTCCAGATTTATCAGCAATAAACCAGCCAGCCGGAAGGGCCGAGC
GCAGAAGTGGTCCTGCAACTTTATCCGCCTCCATCCAGTCTATTAATTGTTGCCGGGAAGCTAGAGTAAG
TAGTTCGCCAGTTAATAGTTTGCGCAACGTTGTTGCCATTGCTACAGGCATCGTGGTGTCACGCTCGTCG
TTTGGTATGGCTTCATTCAGCTCCGGTTCCCAACGATCAAGGCGAGTTACATGATCCCCCATGTTGTGCA
AAAAAGCGGTTAGCTCCTTCGGTCCTCCGATCGTTGTCAGAAGTAAGTTGGCCGCAGTGTTATCACTCAT
GGTTATGGCAGCACTGCATAATTCTCTTACTGTCATGCCATCCGTAAGATGCTTTTCTGTGACTGGTGAG
TACTCAACCAAGTCATTCTGAGAATAGTGTATGCGGCGACCGAGTTGCTCTTGCCCGGCGTCAATACGGG
ATAATACCGCGCCACATAGCAGAACTTTAAAAGTGCTCATCATTGGAAAACGTTCTTCGGGGCGAAAACT
CTCAAGGATCTTACCGCTGTTGAGATCCAGTTCGATGTAACCCACTCGTGCACCCAACTGATCTTCAGCA
TCTTTTACTTTCACCAGCGTTTCTGGGTGAGCAAAAACAGGAAGGCAAAATGCCGCAAAAAAGGGAATAA
GGGCGACACGGAAATGTTGAATACTCATACTCTTCCTTTTTCAATATTATTGAAGCATTTATCAGGGTTA
TTGTCTCATGAGCGGATACATATTTGAATGTATTTAGAAAAATAAACAAATAGGGGTTCCGCGCACATTT
CCCCGAAAAGTGCCACCTGACGTC
